Addgene plasmid #247405: cwby0055
Purpose: GGA cloning AGGA-HALC2_068-GS-promoter-ccdb-TTCC-SNAC-6xhis
Depositing lab: David Baker. Depositing organization: University of Washington. Publication: Accelerating protein design by scaling experimental characterization. Qian J, Milles LF, Wicky BIM, Ragotte RJ, Motmaen A, Borst AJ, Skotheim R, Ols S, Coventry B, Li X, Kibler RD, Goreshnik I, Exposit M, Lore K, Stewart L, Baker D. Nat Commun. 2026 Aug 20;17(1):9945. doi: 10.1038/s41467-026-76740-9. PubMed 42754580.
Backbone
  Vector backbone: pET29
  Vector type: Bacterial Expression
Growth in bacteria
  Bacterial resistance: Kanamycin, 50 μg/mL
  Growth temperature: 37°C
  Growth strain: NEB Stable
  Copy number: Unknown
Gene/Insert
  Gene/Insert name: ccdb
  Species: Synthetic
  Promoter: T7
  Cloning method: Golden Gate
Terms and licenses: Academic/Nonprofit Terms; Industry Terms: Not Available to Industry
Depositor comments: Please visit https://doi.org/10.1101/2025.08.05.668824 for bioRxiv preprint.
How to cite: cwby0055 was a gift from David Baker (Addgene plasmid # 247405 ; http://n2t.net/addgene:247405 ; RRID:Addgene_247405)
