[The description below was written by a language model from this plasmid's Addgene catalogue record and pLannotate feature annotations shown in this document.]
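Description:
cwby0055 is a pET29-based bacterial expression vector built as a Golden Gate assembly (GGA) destination plasmid for cloning designed protein sequences. It is 5,896 nt in the sequenced record. It carries a kanamycin resistance gene (aph(3')-Ia) for selection and a ColE1/pBR322-type origin with the bom region and rop gene typical of pET backbones. An f1 origin and non-functional tetracycline-resistance fragments left over from pBR322 are also present. The copy number is listed as unknown.

The expression cassette consists of a T7 promoter with an adjacent lac operator and the T7 gene 10 ribosome binding site, closed by a T7 terminator. A plasmid-borne lacI gene with its own promoter provides IPTG-inducible control in hosts that supply T7 RNA polymerase. According to the stated purpose, the reading frame is laid out as an AGGA overhang, an N-terminal HALC2_068 fusion partner and a GS linker. These are followed by a promoter-driven ccdB dropout cassette, a TTCC overhang, a SNAC tag and a C-terminal 6xHis tag. The feature table confirms the ccdB toxin gene preceded by a short ccdA fragment, and a His tag downstream of it. HALC2_068, the SNAC sequence and the internal promoter are not annotated, and the record does not explain what HALC2_068 is.

In use, Golden Gate cloning replaces the ccdB cassette with an insert bearing matching overhangs. Because CcdB poisons DNA gyrase in sensitive strains, uncut parental plasmid is counter-selected, which enriches for correct assemblies. The resulting product is an insert fused to HALC2_068 at its N-terminus. Its C-terminal His tag allows affinity purification, and SNAC tags generally permit chemical cleavage of such a tag. The vector comes from work on scaling up experimental characterization of designed proteins.
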