Features (pLannotate 1.2.2; 20 found; start..end, strand, type, name):
    286..304     +  promoter       T7 promoter: promoter for bacteriophage T7 RNA polymerase
    305..329     +  protein_bind   lac operator: The lac repressor binds to the lac operator to inhibit transcription in E. coli. This inhibition can be relieved by adding lactose or isopropyl-β-D-thiogalactopyranoside (IPTG). lac repressor encoded by lacI
    344..366     +  RBS            RBS: efficient ribosome binding site from bacteriophage T7 gene 10 (Olins and Rangwala, 1989)
    591..662     +  CDS            ccdA (fragment): CCDA_ECO57 - Also known as H, letA. Experimental evidence at protein level: Swiss-Prot protein existence level 1. Antitoxin component of a type II toxin-antitoxin (TA) system which inhibits the post-segregational killing (PSK) of plasmid-free cells, also referred to as a plasmid addiction system. Binds to and blocks the activity of CcdB; will also remove bound CcdB protein from the CcdB-GyrA complex by forming a CcdA-CcdB complex, a process termed rejuvenation. Functions as a transcriptional corepressor for the ccdAB operon, repression also requires CcdB (By similarity). From Escherichia coli
    696..998     +  CDS            ccdB: CCDB_ECOLI - Also known as G, letB, letD. Experimental evidence at protein level: Swiss-Prot protein existence level 1. Toxic component of a type II toxin-antitoxin (TA) system, functioning in plasmid maintainence. Responsible for the post- segregational killing (PSK) of plasmid-free cells, also referred to as a plasmid addiction system. Half-life of over 2 hours. Cell killing by CcdB is accompanied by filamentation, defects in chromosome and plasmid segregation, defects in cell division, formation of anucleate cells, decreased DNA synthesis and plasmid loss. Interferes with the activity of DN
   1032..1050    +  CDS            9xHis (fragment): 9xHis affinity tag
   1069..1118    +  CDS            SET1 (fragment): solubility-enhancement tag derived from T7 phage gene 10B
   1126..1173    +  terminator     T7 terminator: transcription terminator for bacteriophage T7 RNA polymerase
   1210..1638    +  rep_origin     f1 ori (sequence partly withheld): f1 bacteriophage origin of replication; arrow indicates direction of (+) strand synthesis
   1691..1748    +  promoter       AmpR promoter (fragment): bla
   1757..2572    -  CDS            KanR: aminoglycoside phosphotransferase; aph(3')-Ia; confers resistance to kanamycin in bacteria or G418 (Geneticin®) in eukaryotes
   2694..3282    +  rep_origin     ori: high-copy-number ColE1/pMB1/pBR322/pUC origin of replication
   3468..3607    -  misc_feature   bom: basis of mobility region from pBR322
   3709..3900    -  CDS            rop: Rop protein, which maintains plasmids at low copy number; rop
   3917..4297    +  CDS            YPB1_ECOLX: Protein predicted: Swiss-Prot protein existence level 4. From Escherichia coli.
   4369..4660    -  CDS            TcR (fragment): tetracycline efflux protein; tet; confers resistance to tetracycline
   4675..4696    -  protein_bind   CAP binding site: CAP binding activates transcription in the presence of cAMP. E. coli catabolite activator protein
   4709..5791    -  CDS            lacI: lac repressor; lacI; The lac repressor binds to the lac operator to inhibit transcription in E. coli. This inhibition can be relieved by adding lactose or isopropyl-β-D-thiogalactopyranoside (IPTG).
   5792..5869    -  promoter       lacI promoter: lacI
   5877..260     -  CDS            TcR (fragment) (across the origin): tetracycline efflux protein; tet; confers resistance to tetracycline
>Addgene plasmid #247405 | cwby0055 | addgene full sequence | sequence record 493163 | Addgene NGS Result
ACTCCTGCATTAGGAAGCAGCCCAGTAGTAGGTTGAGGCCGTTGAGCACCGCCGCCGCAAGGAATGGTGC
ATGCAAGGAGATGGCGCCCAACAGTCCCCCGGCCACGGGGCCTGCCACCATACCCACGCCGAAACAAGCG
CTCATGAGCCCGAAGTGGCGAGCCCGATCTTCCCCATCGGTGATGTCGGCGATATAGGCGCCAGCAACCG
CACCTGTGGCGCCGGTGATGCCGGCCACGATGCGTCCGGCGTAGAGGATCGAGATCGATCTCGATCCCGC
GAAATTAATACGACTCACTATAGGGGAATTGTGAGCGGATAACAATTCCCCTCTAGAAATAATTTTGTTT
AACTTTAAGAAGGAGATATACATATGATTAAAGTGCCGGAAGATCTGGAACGCATTGGCCGCGAACTGCG
TGCGCGCGGTTTAGATACCAAACGCCTGCTGGAAGAAGGCCCGAAACTGTATCCGGAACTGAGCATTCCG
GATCTGATGGCGATTGCGCTGTATGATCATCTGAACCTGGATCCGGAATTTCTGTATCGCCTGCTGCAGC
AGAGCCGCGGATCAGGAGGAGACCGGTAATAAAAAGCGTATTACAGTGACAGTTGACAGCGACAGCTATC
AGTTGCTCAAGGCATATATGATGTCAATATCTCCGGTCTGGTATGCACAACCAAGAATGAAGCCCATGCA
GTTTAAGGTTTACACCTATAAAAGAGAGAGCCGTTATCGTCTGTTTGTGGATGTACAGAGTGATATTATT
GACACGCCCGGGCGACGGATGGTGATCCCCCTGGCCAGTGCACGTCTGCTGTCAGATAAAGTCTCCCGTG
AACTTTACCCGGTGGTGCATATCGGGGATGAAAGCTGGCGCATGATGACCACCGATATGGCCAGTGTGCC
GGTTTCCGTTATCGGGGAAGAAGTGGCTGATCTCAGCCACCGCGAAAATGACATCAAAAACGCCATTAAC
CTGATGTTCTGGGGAATATGAACGGTCTCGTTCCCATCATTGGGGCAGCACCCACCACCACCACCACCAC
TAATGATAATGAGATCCGGCTGCTAACAAAGCCCGAAAGGAAGCTGAGTTGGCTGCTGCCACCGCTGAGC
AATAACTAGCATAACCCCTTGGGGCCTCTAAACGGGTCTTGAGGGGTTTTTTGCTGAAAGGAGGAACTAT
ATCCGGATTGGCGAATGGG
[124 nt withheld, positions 1210-1333]
C
[91 nt withheld, positions 1335-1425]
A
[49 nt withheld, positions 1427-1475]
CCTTTGACGTTGGAGTCCACGTTCTTT
[37 nt withheld, positions 1503-1539]
ACCCTATCTCGGTCTATTCTTTTGATTTATAAGGGATTTTGCCGATTTCGGCCTATTGGTTAAAAAATGA
GCTGATTTAACAAAAATTTAACGCGAATTTTAACAAAATATTAACGCTTACAATTTAGGTGGCACTTTTC
GGGGAAATGTGCGCGGAACCCCTATTTGTTTATTTTTCTAAATACATTCAAATATGTATCCGCTCATGAA
TTAATTCTTAGAAAAACTCATCGAGCATCAAATGAAACTGCAATTTATTCATATCAGGATTATCAATACC
ATATTTTTGAAAAAGCCGTTTCTGTAATGAAGGAGAAAACTCACCGAGGCAGTTCCATAGGATGGCAAGA
TCCTGGTATCGGTCTGCGATTCCGACTCGTCCAACATCAATACAACCTATTAATTTCCCCTCGTCAAAAA
TAAGGTTATCAAGTGAGAAATCACCATGAGTGACGACTGAATCCGGTGAGAATGGCAAAAGTTTATGCAT
TTCTTTCCAGACTTGTTCAACAGGCCAGCCATTACGCTCGTCATCAAAATCACTCGCATCAACCAAACCG
TTATTCATTCGTGATTGCGCCTGAGCGAGACGAAATACGCGATCGCTGTTAAAAGGACAATTACAAACAG
GAATCGAATGCAACCGGCGCAGGAACACTGCCAGCGCATCAACAATATTTTCACCTGAATCAGGATATTC
TTCTAATACCTGGAATGCTGTTTTCCCGGGGATCGCAGTGGTGAGTAACCATGCATCATCAGGAGTACGG
ATAAAATGCTTGATGGTCGGAAGAGGCATAAATTCCGTCAGCCAGTTTAGTCTGACCATCTCATCTGTAA
CATCATTGGCAACGCTACCTTTGCCATGTTTCAGAAACAACTCTGGCGCATCGGGCTTCCCATACAATCG
ATAGATTGTCGCACCTGATTGCCCGACATTATCGCGAGCCCATTTATACCCATATAAATCAGCATCCATG
TTGGAATTTAATCGCGGCCTAGAGCAAGACGTTTCCCGTTGAATATGGCTCATAACACCCCTTGTATTAC
TGTTTATGTAAGCAGACAGTTTTATTGTTCATGACCAAAATCCCTTAACGTGAGTTTTCGTTCCACTGAG
CGTCAGACCCCGTAGAAAAGATCAAAGGATCTTCTTGAGATCCTTTTTTTCTGCGCGTAATCTGCTGCTT
GCAAACAAAAAAACCACCGCTACCAGCGGTGGTTTGTTTGCCGGATCAAGAGCTACCAACTCTTTTTCCG
AAGGTAACTGGCTTCAGCAGAGCGCAGATACCAAATACTGTCCTTCTAGTGTAGCCGTAGTTAGGCCACC
ACTTCAAGAACTCTGTAGCACCGCCTACATACCTCGCTCTGCTAATCCTGTTACCAGTGGCTGCTGCCAG
TGGCGATAAGTCGTGTCTTACCGGGTTGGACTCAAGACGATAGTTACCGGATAAGGCGCAGCGGTCGGGC
TGAACGGGGGGTTCGTGCACACAGCCCAGCTTGGAGCGAACGACCTACACCGAACTGAGATACCTACAGC
GTGAGCTATGAGAAAGCGCCACGCTTCCCGAAGGGAGAAAGGCGGACAGGTATCCGGTAAGCGGCAGGGT
CGGAACAGGAGAGCGCACGAGGGAGCTTCCAGGGGGAAACGCCTGGTATCTTTATAGTCCTGTCGGGTTT
CGCCACCTCTGACTTGAGCGTCGATTTTTGTGATGCTCGTCAGGGGGGCGGAGCCTATGGAAAAACGCCA
GCAACGCGGCCTTTTTACGGTTCCTGGCCTTTTGCTGGCCTTTTGCTCACATGTTCTTTCCTGCGTTATC
CCCTGATTCTGTGGATAACCGTATTACCGCCTTTGAGTGAGCTGATACCGCTCGCCGCAGCCGAACGACC
GAGCGCAGCGAGTCAGTGAGCGAGGAAGCGGAAGAGCGCCTGATGCGGTATTTTCTCCTTACGCATCTGT
GCGGTATTTCACACCGCAATGGTGCACTCTCAGTACAATCTGCTCTGATGCCGCATAGTTAAGCCAGTAT
ACACTCCGCTATCGCTACGTGACTGGGTCATGGCTGCGCCCCGACACCCGCCAACACCCGCTGACGCGCC
CTGACGGGCTTGTCTGCTCCCGGCATCCGCTTACAGACAAGCTGTGACCGTCTCCGGGAGCTGCATGTGT
CAGAGGTTTTCACCGTCATCACCGAAACGCGCGAGGCAGCTGCGGTAAAGCTCATCAGCGTGGTCGTGAA
GCGATTCACAGATGTCTGCCTGTTCATCCGCGTCCAGCTCGTTGAGTTTCTCCAGAAGCGTTAATGTCTG
GCTTCTGATAAAGCGGGCCATGTTAAGGGCGGTTTTTTCCTGTTTGGTCACTGATGCCTCCGTGTAAGGG
GGATTTCTGTTCATGGGGGTAATGATACCGATGAAACGAGAGAGGATGCTCACGATACGGGTTACTGATG
ATGAACATGCCCGGTTACTGGAACGTTGTGAGGGTAAACAACTGGCGGTATGGATGCGGCGGGACCAGAG
AAAAATCACTCAGGGTCAATGCCAGCGCTTCGTTAATACAGATGTAGGTGTTCCACAGGGTAGCCAGCAG
CATCCTGCGATGCAGATCCGGAACATAATGGTGCAGGGCGCTGACTTCCGCGTTTCCAGACTTTACGAAA
CACGGAAACCGAAGACCATTCATGTTGTTGCTCAGGTCGCAGACGTTTTGCAGCAGCAGTCGCTTCACGT
TCGCTCGCGTATCGGTGATTCATTCTGCTAACCAGTAAGGCAACCCCGCCAGCCTAGCCGGGTCCTCAAC
GACAGGAGCACGATCATGCGCACCCGTGGGGCCGCCATGCCGGCGATAATGGCCTGCTTCTCGCCGAAAC
GTTTGGTGGCGGGACCAGTGACGAAGGCTTGAGCGAGGGCGTGCAAGATTCCGAATACCGCAAGCGACAG
GCCGATCATCGTCGCGCTCCAGCGAAAGCGGTCCTCGCCGAAAATGACCCAGAGCGCTGCCGGCACCTGT
CCTACGAGTTGCATGATAAAGAAGACAGTCATAAGTGCGGCGACGATAGTCATGCCCCGCGCCCACCGGA
AGGAGCTGACTGGGTTGAAGGCTCTCAAGGGCATCGGTCGAGATCCCGGTGCCTAATGAGTGAGCTAACT
TACATTAATTGCGTTGCGCTCACTGCCCGCTTTCCAGTCGGGAAACCTGTCGTGCCAGCTGCATTAATGA
ATCGGCCAACGCGCGGGGAGAGGCGGTTTGCGTATTGGGCGCCAGGGTGGTTTTTCTTTTCACCAGTGAG
ACGGGCAACAGCTGATTGCCCTTCACCGCCTGGCCCTGAGAGAGTTGCAGCAAGCGGTCCACGCTGGTTT
GCCCCAGCAGGCGAAAATCCTGTTTGATGGTGGTTAACGGCGGGATATAACATGAGCTGTCTTCGGTATC
GTCGTATCCCACTACCGAGATGTCCGCACCAACGCGCAGCCCGGACTCGGTAATGGCGCGCATTGCGCCC
AGCGCCATCTGATCGTTGGCAACCAGCATCGCAGTGGGAACGATGCCCTCATTCAGCATTTGCATGGTTT
GTTGAAAACCGGACATGGCACTCCAGTCGCCTTCCCGTTCCGCTATCGGCTGAATTTGATTGCGAGTGAG
ATATTTATGCCAGCCAGCCAGACGCAGACGCGCCGAGACAGAACTTAATGGGCCCGCTAACAGCGCGATT
TGCTGGTGACCCAATGCGACCAGATGCTCCACGCCCAGTCGCGTACCGTCTTCATGGGAGAAAATAATAC
TGTTGATGGGTGTCTGGTCAGAGACATCAAGAAATAACGCCGGAACATTAGTGCAGGCAGCTTCCACAGC
AATGGCATCCTGGTCATCCAGCGGATAGTTAATGATCAGCCCACTGACGCGTTGCGCGAGAAGATTGTGC
ACCGCCGCTTTACAGGCTTCGACGCCGCTTCGTTCTACCATCGACACCACCACGCTGGCACCCAGTTGAT
CGGCGCGAGATTTAATCGCCGCGACAATTTGCGACGGCGCGTGCAGGGCCAGACTGGAGGTGGCAACGCC
AATCAGCAACGACTGTTTGCCCGCCAGTTGTTGTGCCACGCGGTTGGGAATGTAATTCAGCTCCGCCATC
GCCGCTTCCACTTTTTCCCGCGTTTTCGCAGAAACGTGGCTGGCCTGGTTCACCACGCGGGAAACGGTCT
GATAAGAGACACCGGCATACTCTGCGACATCGTATAACGTTACTGGTTTCACATTCACCACCCTGAATTG
ACTCTCTTCCGGGCGCTATCATGCCATACCGCGAAAGGTTTTGCGCCATTCGATGGTGTCCGGGATCTCG
ACGCTCTCCCTTATGCG
